Addgene plasmid #62250: pAN-PA4-RFP
Purpose: reporter plasmid that encodes one of five synthetic sgRNA-repressible promoters that express mRFP1
Depositing lab: Christopher Voigt. Depositing organization: Massachusetts Institute of Technology. Publication: Multi-input CRISPR/Cas genetic circuits that interface host regulatory networks. Nielsen AA, Voigt CA. Mol Syst Biol. 2014 Nov 24;10:763. doi: 10.15252/msb.20145735. PubMed 25422271.
Backbone
  Vector backbone: unknown
  Total vector size (bp): 4330
  Vector type: Bacterial Expression
Growth in bacteria
  Bacterial resistance: Streptomycin, 50 μg/mL
  Growth temperature: 37°C
  Growth strain: DH5alpha
  Copy number: Unknown
Gene/Insert
  Gene/Insert name: mRFP
  Promoter: pA4
  Cloning method: Unknown
  Sequencing primers: 5′ RNAde-BB-1F tgccacctgacgtctaagaa
Terms and licenses: Academic/Nonprofit Terms; Industry Terms: Not Available to Industry
How to cite: pAN-PA4-RFP was a gift from Christopher Voigt (Addgene plasmid # 62250 ; http://n2t.net/addgene:62250 ; RRID:Addgene_62250)
