[The description below was written by a language model from this plasmid's Addgene catalogue record and pLannotate feature annotations shown in this document.]
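Description:
pAN-PA4-RFP is a 4,330 bp bacterial expression plasmid that serves as a fluorescent reporter for CRISPR-based genetic circuits in E. coli. The catalogue lists the backbone as unknown, but the feature table shows that replication depends on a pSC101 origin together with its Rep101 (RepA) initiator protein, a system generally associated with low copy number. This is consistent with a reporter meant to coexist with other circuit plasmids, although the record gives the copy number as unknown. A short fragment annotated as RSF ori is also detected, but it is only a partial match and is unlikely to be a functional origin. Selection relies on the aadA aminoglycoside adenylyltransferase gene (SmR), which confers streptomycin and spectinomycin resistance. A cat promoter annotated at the end of the circular map lies directly upstream of this gene and appears to drive it.

The payload is mRFP1, a monomeric red fluorescent protein derived from Discosoma, expressed from pA4. This is one of a set of five synthetic promoters designed to be repressed by a matching sgRNA. The promoter itself is not annotated in the feature table; it presumably sits in the unannotated region just upstream of the reporter. An sTRSV hammerhead ribozyme between the promoter region and the coding sequence likely acts as an insulator, cleaving the 5′ leader so that expression is less dependent on promoter context. The reporter is followed by the rrnB T1 and T7Te terminators. A his operon terminator and a lambda t0 terminator elsewhere isolate the cassette from read-through transcription. When the cognate guide RNA and its Cas partner are supplied from other constructs, loss of red fluorescence reports promoter repression, which allows sgRNA-promoter pairs and layered logic circuits to be characterised.
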