Features (pLannotate 1.2.2; 11 found; start..end, strand, type, name):
      1..792     +  CDS            SmR: aminoglycoside adenylyltransferase (Murphy, 1985); aadA; confers resistance to spectinomycin and streptomycin
    800..859     +  terminator     his operon terminator: This putative transcriptin terminator from the E. coli his operon has a 2-bp deletion introduced during synthesis. Its efficiency has not been determined.
   1006..1055    +  misc_RNA       sTRSV HHRz: hammerhead ribozyme from the tobacco ringspot virus satellite RNA (Khvorova et al., 2003)
   1106..1780    +  CDS            mRFP1: mRFP1 is a basic (constitutively fluorescent) red fluorescent protein published in 2002, derived from Discosoma sp.. It is reported to be a somewhat slowly-maturing monomer with low acid sensitivity.
   1803..1874    +  terminator     rrnB T1 terminator: transcription terminator T1 from the E. coli rrnB gene
   1890..1917    +  terminator     T7Te terminator: phage T7 early transcription terminator
   1923..1995    -  rep_origin     RSF ori (fragment): Plasmids containing the RSF 1030 origin of replication can be propagated in E. coli cells that contain additional plasmids with compatible origins.
   2054..2148    +  terminator     lambda t0 terminator: transcription terminator from phage lambda
   2640..2862    +  rep_origin     pSC101 ori: low-copy replication origin that requires the Rep101 protein
   2910..3860    +  CDS            Rep101: RepA protein needed for replication with the pSC101 origin; rep101
   4233..4330    +  promoter       cat promoter: promoter of the E. coli cat gene encoding chloramphenicol acetyltransferase
>Addgene plasmid #62250 | pAN-PA4-RFP | depositor full sequence | sequence record 102050 | pAN-PA4-RFP sequence 4330 bps
ATGAGGGAAGCGGTGATCGCCGAAGTATCGACTCAACTATCAGAGGTAGTTGGCGTCATCGAGCGCCATC
TCGAACCGACGTTGCTGGCCGTACATTTGTACGGCTCCGCAGTGGATGGCGGCCTGAAGCCACACAGTGA
TATTGATTTGCTGGTTACGGTGACCGTAAGGCTTGATGAAACAACGCGGCGAGCTTTGATCAACGACCTT
TTGGAAACTTCGGCTTCCCCTGGAGAGAGCGAGATTCTCCGCGCTGTAGAAGTCACCATTGTTGTGCACG
ACGACATCATTCCGTGGCGTTATCCAGCTAAGCGCGAACTGCAATTTGGAGAATGGCAGCGCAATGACAT
TCTTGCAGGTATCTTCGAGCCAGCCACGATCGACATTGATCTGGCTATCTTGCTGACAAAAGCAAGAGAA
CATAGCGTTGCCTTGGTAGGTCCAGCGGCGGAGGAACTCTTTGATCCGGTTCCTGAACAGGATCTATTTG
AGGCGCTAAATGAAACCTTAACGCTATGGAACTCGCCGCCCGACTGGGCTGGCGATGAGCGAAATGTAGT
GCTTACGTTGTCCCGCATTTGGTACAGCGCAGTAACCGGCAAAATCGCGCCGAAGGATGTCGCTGCCGAC
TGGGCAATGGAGCGCCTGCCGGCCCAGTATCAGCCCGTCATACTTGAAGCTAGACAGGCTTATCTTGGAC
AAGAAGAAGATCGCTTGGCCTCGCGCACAGATCAGTTGGAAGAATTTGTCCACTACGTGAAAGGCGAGAT
CACCAAGGTAGTCGGCAAATAATACTAGCTCCGGCAAAAAAACGGGCAAGGTGTCACCACCCTGCCCTTT
TTCTTTAAAACCGAAAAGATTACTTCGCGTTTGCCACCTGACGTCTAAGAACTCGGTACCAAACCAATTA
TTGAAGACGCTGAAAAGCGTCTTTTTTTGTTTCGGTCCTCCGAATGACATGCGTCTCCTTTACACCTCCA
CAACTAGCTGGTATTATGCTAGCAGCTGTCACCGGATGTGCTTTCCGGTCTGATGAGTCCGTGAGGACGA
AACAGCCTCTACAAATAATTTTGTTTAATACTAGAGTCACACAGGAAAGTACTAGATGGCTTCCTCCGAA
GACGTTATCAAAGAGTTCATGCGTTTCAAAGTTCGTATGGAAGGTTCCGTTAACGGTCACGAGTTCGAAA
TCGAAGGTGAAGGTGAAGGTCGTCCGTACGAAGGTACCCAGACCGCTAAACTGAAAGTTACCAAAGGTGG
TCCGCTGCCGTTCGCTTGGGACATCCTGTCCCCGCAGTTCCAGTACGGTTCCAAAGCTTACGTTAAACAC
CCGGCTGACATCCCGGACTACCTGAAACTGTCCTTCCCGGAAGGTTTCAAATGGGAACGTGTTATGAACT
TCGAAGACGGTGGTGTTGTTACCGTTACCCAGGACTCCTCCCTGCAAGACGGTGAGTTCATCTACAAAGT
TAAACTGCGTGGTACCAACTTCCCGTCCGACGGTCCGGTTATGCAGAAAAAAACCATGGGTTGGGAAGCT
TCCACCGAACGTATGTACCCGGAAGACGGTGCTCTGAAAGGTGAAATCAAAATGCGTCTGAAACTGAAAG
ACGGTGGTCACTACGACGCTGAAGTTAAAACCACCTACATGGCTAAAAAACCGGTTCAGCTGCCGGGTGC
TTACAAAACCGACATCAAACTGGACATCACCTCCCACAACGAAGACTACACCATCGTTGAACAGTACGAA
CGTGCTGAAGGTCGTCACTCCACCGGTGCTTAATAATACTAGAGCCAGGCATCAAATAAAACGAAAGGCT
CAGTCGAAAGACTGGGCCTTTCGTTTTATCTGTTGTTTGTCGGTGAACGCTCTCTACTAGAGTCACACTG
GCTCACCTTCGGGTGGGCCTTTCTGCGTTTATAGCTCACTCAAAGGCGGTAATACGGTTATCCACAGAAT
CAGGGGATAACGCAGGAAAGAACATGTGAGCAAAAGGCCAGCAAAAGGCCAGGAACCGTAAAAACTGTCA
GACCAAGTTTACGAGCTCGCTTGGACTCCTGTTGATAGATCCAGTAATGACCTCAGAACTCCATCTGGAT
TTGTTCAGAACGCTCGGTTGCCGCCGGGCGTTTTTTATTGGTGAGAATCCAAGCACTAGGGACAGTAAGA
CGGGTAAGCCTGTTGATGATACCGCTGCCTTACTGGGTGCATTAGCCAGTCTGAATGACCTGTCACGGGA
TAATCCGAAGTGGTCAGACTGGAAAATCAGAGGGCAGGAACTGCTGAACAGCAAAAAGTCAGATAGCACC
ACATAGCAGACCCGCCATAAAACGCCCTGAGAAGCCCGTGACGGGCTTTTCTTGTATTATGGGTAGTTTC
CTTGCATGAATCCATAAAAGGCGCCTGTAGTGCCATTTACCCCCATTCACTGCCAGAGCCGTGAGCGCAG
CGAACTGAATGTCACGAAAAAGACAGCGACTCAGGTGCCTGATGGTCGGAGACAAAAGGAATATTCAGCG
ATTTGCCCGAGCTTGCGAGGGTGCTACTTAAGCCTTTAGGGTTTTAAGGTCTGTTTTGTAGAGGAGCAAA
CAGCGTTTGCGACATCCTTTTGTAATACTGCGGAACTGACTAAAGTAGTGAGTTATACACAGGGCTGGGA
TCTATTCTTTTTATCTTTTTTTATTCTTTCTTTATTCTATAAATTATAACCACTTGAATATAAACAAAAA
AAACACACAAAGGTCTAGCGGAATTTACAGAGGGTCTAGCAGAATTTACAAGTTTTCCAGCAAAGGTCTA
GCAGAATTTACAGATACCCACAACTCAAAGGAAAAGGACATGTAATTATCATTGACTAGCCCATCTCAAT
TGGTATAGTGATTAAAATCACCTAGACCAATTGAGATGTATGTCTGAATTAGTTGTTTTCAAAGCAAATG
AACTAGCGATTAGTCGCTATGACTTAACGGAGCATGAAACCAAGCTAATTTTATGCTGTGTGGCACTACT
CAACCCCACGATTGAAAACCCTACAAGGAAAGAACGGACGGTATCGTTCACTTATAACCAATACGCTCAG
ATGATGAACATCAGTAGGGAAAATGCTTATGGTGTATTAGCTAAAGCAACCAGAGAGCTGATGACGAGAA
CTGTGGAAATCAGGAATCCTTTGGTTAAAGGCTTTGAGATTTTCCAGTGGACAAACTATGCCAAGTTCTC
AAGCGAAAAATTAGAATTAGTTTTTAGTGAAGAGATATTGCCTTATCTTTTCCAGTTAAAAAAATTCATA
AAATATAATCTGGAACATGTTAAGTCTTTTGAAAACAAATACTCTATGAGGATTTATGAGTGGTTATTAA
AAGAACTAACACAAAAGAAAACTCACAAGGCAAATATAGAGATTAGCCTTGATGAATTTAAGTTCATGTT
AATGCTTGAAAATAACTACCATGAGTTTAAAAGGCTTAACCAATGGGTTTTGAAACCAATAAGTAAAGAT
TTAAACACTTACAGCAATATGAAATTGGTGGTTGATAAGCGAGGCCGCCCGACTGATACGTTGATTTTCC
AAGTTGAACTAGATAGACAAATGGATCTCGTAACCGAACTTGAGAACAACCAGATAAAAATGAATGGTGA
CAAAATACCAACAACCATTACATCAGATTCCTACCTACGTAACGGACTAAGAAAAACACTACACGATGCT
TTAACTGCAAAAATTCAGCTCACCAGTTTTGAGGCAAAATTTTTGAGTGACATGCAAAGTAAGCATGATC
TCAATGGTTCGTTCTCATGGCTCACGCAAAAACAACGAACCACACTAGAGAACATACTGGCTAAATACGG
AAGGATCTGAGGTTCTTATGGCTCTTGTATCTATCAGTGAAGCATCAAGACTAACAAACAAAAGTAGAAC
AACTGTTCACCGTTAGATATCAAAGGGAAAACTGTCCATATGCACAGATGAAAACGGTGTAAAAAAGATA
GATACATCAGAGCTTTTACGAGTTTTTGGTGCATTTAAAGCTGTTCACCATGAACAGATCGACAATGTAA
CGATTATCAAAAAGGATCTTCACCTAGATCCTTTTAAATTAAAAATGAAGCTTCGTTGTGTCTCAAAATC
TCTGATGTTACATTGCACAAGATAAAAATATATCATCATGAACAATAAAACTGTCTGCTTACATAAACAG
TAATACAAGGGGTGTTTACTAGAGGTTGATCGGGCACGTAAGAGGTTCCAACTTTCACCATAATGAAATA
AGATCACTACCGGGCGTATTTTTTGAGTTATCGAGATTTTCAGGAGCTAAGGAAGCTAAA
