>Addgene plasmid #62250 | pAN-PA4-RFP | depositor partial sequence | sequence record 102055 | pA4
TTTACACCTCCACAACTAGCTGGTATTATGCTAGC
