>Addgene plasmid #62250 | pAN-PA4-RFP | addgene partial sequence | sequence record 106854 | Spect-F 5'-cagcccgtcatacttgaagc-3'
CGCTTGGCCTCGCGCACAGATCAGTTGGAAGAATTTGTCCACTACGTGAAAGGCGAGATCACCAAGGTAG
TCGGCAAATAATACTAGCTCCGGCAAAAAAACGGGCAAGGTGTCACCACCCTGCCCTTTTTCTTTAAAAC
CGAAAAGATTACTTCGCGTTTGCCACCTGACGTCTAAGAACTCGGTACCAAACCAATTATTGAAGACGCT
GAAAAGCGTCTTTTTTTGTTTCGGTCCTCCGAATGACATGCGTCTCCTTTACACCTCCACAACTAGCTGG
TATTATGCTAGCAGCTGTCACCGGATGTGCTTTCCGGTCTGATGAGTCCGTGAGGACGAAACAGCCTCTA
CAAATAATTTTGTTTAATACTAGAGTCACACAGGAAAGTACTAGATGGCTTCCTCCGAAGACGTTATCAA
AGAGTTCATGCGTTTCAAAGTTCGTATGGAAGGTTCCGTTAACGGTCACGAGTTCGAAATCGAAGGTGAA
GGTGAAGGTCGTCCGTACGAAGGTACCCAGACCGCTAAACTGAAAGTTACCAAAGGTGGTCCGCTGCCGT
TCGCTTGGGACATCCTGTCCCCGCAGTTCCAGTACGGTTCCAAAGCTTACGTTAAACACCCGGCTGACAT
CCCGGACTACCTGAAACTGTCCTTCCCGGAAGGTTTCAAATGGGAACGTGTTATGAACTTCGAAGACGGT
GGTGTTGTTACCGTTACCCAGGACTCCTCCCTGCAAGACGGTGAGTTCATCTACAAAGTTAAACTGCGTG
GTACCAACTTCCCGTCCGACGGTCCGGTTATGCAGAA
